Addgene plasmid #225096: pP4-A
Purpose: gfpUV reporter vector with a high performance adenine-dependent riboswitch
Depositing lab: Robert Batey. Depositing organization: University of Colorado, Boulder. Publication: Requirements for efficient ligand-gated co-transcriptional switching in designed variants of the B. subtilis pbuE adenine-responsive riboswitch in E. coli. Drogalis LK, Batey RT. PLoS One. 2020 Dec 1;15(12):e0243155. doi: 10.1371/journal.pone.0243155. eCollection 2020. PubMed 33259551.
Backbone
  Vector backbone: pBR322
  Backbone size w/o insert (bp): 4000
  Total vector size (bp): 4615
  Vector type: Bacterial Expression
Growth in bacteria
  Bacterial resistance: Ampicillin, 100 μg/mL
  Growth temperature: 37°C
  Growth strain: DH5alpha
  Copy number: Low Copy
Gene/Insert
  Gene/Insert name: synthetic riboswitch
  Species: Bacillus subtilis
  Insert size (bp): 200
  Promoter: synthetic
  Cloning method: Restriction Enzyme; 5′ cloning site NciI (not destroyed); 3′ cloning site HindIII (not destroyed)
  Sequencing primers: 5′ GCGCTAGCCACAGCTAACAC; 3′ GTGTTGGCCATGGAACAGGTAGTTTTCCAG
Terms and licenses: Academic/Nonprofit Terms; Industry Terms: Not Available to Industry
How to cite: pP4-A was a gift from Robert Batey (Addgene plasmid # 225096 ; http://n2t.net/addgene:225096 ; RRID:Addgene_225096)
