[The description below was written by a language model from this plasmid's Addgene catalogue record and pLannotate feature annotations shown in this document.]
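Description:
pP4-A is a bacterial expression reporter plasmid built on a pBR322 backbone, about 4.6 kb in total, for measuring the activity of an engineered adenine-responsive riboswitch in E. coli. It replicates from the ColE1/pMB1-type origin. The feature table shows a complete rop gene and a bom region alongside it, consistent with the low copy number listed in the record. Selection is by ampicillin through the β-lactamase gene, which is driven by its own promoter. Short additional rop and bom fragments, and a predicted E. coli open reading frame, also appear in the annotation and look like leftover backbone sequence rather than functional parts.

The payload is a roughly 200 bp synthetic riboswitch insert derived from Bacillus subtilis, identified in the associated publication title as a designed variant of the pbuE adenine riboswitch. The annotation detects it as a purine riboswitch element. It lies upstream of the GFPuv coding sequence, a GFP variant optimised for UV excitation, with a fragment of a pUC-type multiple cloning site between the two. Transcription is driven by a promoter the record describes only as synthetic, and this promoter is not annotated in the feature table. A 5S rRNA segment and the rrnB T1 and T2 terminators lie upstream of the cassette, where they presumably insulate it from read-through transcription.

The pbuE riboswitch acts co-transcriptionally. Ligand binding to the aptamer favours continued transcription into the downstream gene, so GFPuv fluorescence reports adenine-dependent switching. The record describes this variant as a high-performance switch, and the construct is used to study what efficient ligand-gated regulation requires in designed riboswitches.
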