Features (pLannotate 1.2.2; 14 found; start..end, strand, type, name):
     20..135     +  ncRNA          5S rRNA: Accession: RF00001 - 5S ribosomal RNA
    139..225     +  terminator     rrnB T1 terminator: Escherichia coli rrnB; transcription terminator T1 from the E. coli rrnB gene
    317..344     +  terminator     rrnB T2 terminator: transcription terminator T2 from the E. coli rrnB gene
    433..532     +  ncRNA          Purine: Accession: RF00167 - Purine riboswitch
    601..646     -  misc_feature   MCS (fragment): pUC18/19 multiple cloning site
    656..1372    +  CDS            GFPuv: GFP variant optimized for excitation by UV light
   1465..1500    +  CDS            rop (fragment): Rop protein, which maintains plasmids at low copy number; rop
   1602..1701    +  misc_feature   bom (fragment): basis of mobility region from pBR322
   1799..1903    +  promoter       AmpR promoter: bla
   1904..2764    +  CDS            AmpR: β-lactamase; bla; confers resistance to ampicillin, carbenicillin, and related antibiotics
   2935..3523    +  rep_origin     ori: high-copy-number ColE1/pMB1/pBR322/pUC origin of replication
   3709..3849    -  misc_feature   bom: basis of mobility region from pBR322
   3951..4142    -  CDS            rop: Rop protein, which maintains plasmids at low copy number; rop
   4159..4539    +  CDS            YPB1_ECOLX: Protein predicted: Swiss-Prot protein existence level 4. From Escherichia coli.
>Addgene plasmid #225096 | pP4-A | addgene full sequence | sequence record 461089 | Addgene NGS Result
CCCGAGAATGCGCATTGTTGCCTGGCGGCAGTAGCGCGGTGGTCCCACCTGACCCCATGCCGAACTCAGA
AGCGAAACGCCGTAGCGCCGATGGTAGTGTGGGGTCTCCCCATGCGAGAGTAGGGAACTGCCAGGCATCA
AATAAAACGAAAGGCTCAGTCGAAAGACTGGGCCTTTCGTTTTATCTGTTGTTTGTCGGTGAACGCTCTC
CTGAGTAGGACAAATCCGCCGGGAGCGGATTTGAACGTTGCGAAGCAACGGCCCGGAGGGTGGCGGGCAG
GACGCCCGCCATAAACTGCCAGGCATCAAATTAAGCAGAAGGCCATCCTGACGGATGGCCTTTTTGCGCT
AGCCACAGCTAACACCACGTCGTCCCTATCTGCTGCCCTAGGTCTATGAGTGGTTGCTGGATAACTTTAC
GGGCATGCATAAGGCTCGTATAATATATTCCACTTGTATAACCTCAATAATATGGTTTGAGGGTGTCTAC
CAGGAACCGTAAAATCCTGATTACAAGCCGTTTTTTCGGCTTGTAATCAGGATTTTTTTTATTTACTAGT
ACATTTAAGTAAAGGAGTTTGTTATGACCATGATTACGCCAAGCTTGCATGCCTGCAGGTCGACTCTAGA
GGATCCCCGGGTACCGGTAGAAAAAATGAGTAAAGGAGAAGAACTTTTCACTGGAGTTGTCCCAATTCTT
GTTGAATTAGATGGTGATGTTAATGGGCACAAATTTTCTGTCAGTGGAGAGGGTGAAGGTGATGCAACAT
ACGGAAAACTTACCCTTAAATTTATTTGCACTACTGGAAAACTACCTGTTCCATGGCCAACACTTGTCAC
TACTTTCTCTTATGGTGTTCAATGCTTTTCCCGTTATCCGGATCATATGAAACGGCATGACTTTTTCAAG
AGTGCCATGCCCGAAGGTTATGTACAGGAACGCACTATATCTTTCAAAGATGACGGGAACTACAAGACGC
GTGCTGAAGTCAAGTTTGAAGGTGATACCCTTGTTAATCGTATCGAGTTAAAAGGTATTGATTTTAAAGA
AGATGGAAACATTCTCGGACACAAACTCGAGTACAACTATAACTCACACAATGTATACATCACGGCAGAC
AAACAAAAGAATGGAATCAAAGCTAACTTCAAAATTCGCCACAACATTGAAGATGGATCCGTTCAACTAG
CAGACCATTATCAACAAAATACTCCAATTGGCGATGGCCCTGTCCTTTTACCAGACAACCATTACCTGTC
GACACAATCTGCCCTTTCGAAAGATCCCAACGAAAAGCGTGACCACATGGTCCTTCTTGAGTTTGTAACT
GCTGCTGGGATTACACATGGCATGGATGAGCTCTACAAATAATGAATTCCAACTGAGCGCCGGTCGCTAC
CATTACCAACTTGTCTGGTGTCAAAAATAATAGGCCTACTAGTCGGCCGTACGGGCCCTTTCGTCTCGCG
CGTTTCGGTGATGACGGTGAAAACCTCTGACACATGCAGCTCCCGGAGACGGTCACAGCTTGTCTGTAAG
CGGATGCCGGGAGCAGACAAGCCCGTCAGGGCGCGTCAGCGGGTGTTGGCGGGTGTCGGGGCTGGCTTAA
CTATGCGGCATCAGAGCAGATTGTACTGAGAGTGCACCATATGCGGTGTGAAATACCGCACAGATGCGTA
AGGAGAAAATACCGCATCAGGCGGCCTTAAGGGCCTCGTGATACGCCTATTTTTATAGGTTAATGTCATG
ATAATAATGGTTTCTTAGACGTCAGGTGGCACTTTTCGGGGAAATGTGCGCGGAACCCCTATTTGTTTAT
TTTTCTAAATACATTCAAATATGTATCCGCTCATGAGACAATAACCCTGATAAATGCTTCAATAATATTG
AAAAAGGAAGAGTATGAGTATTCAACATTTCCGTGTCGCCCTTATTCCCTTTTTTGCGGCATTTTGCCTT
CCTGTTTTTGCTCACCCAGAAACGCTGGTGAAAGTAAAAGATGCTGAAGATCAGTTGGGTGCACGAGTGG
GTTACATCGAACTGGATCTCAACAGCGGTAAGATCCTTGAGAGTTTTCGCCCCGAAGAACGTTTTCCAAT
GATGAGCACTTTTAAAGTTCTGCTATGTGGCGCGGTATTATCCCGTGTTGACGCCGGGCAAGAGCAACTC
GGTCGCCGCATACACTATTCTCAGAATGACTTGGTTGAGTACTCACCAGTCACAGAAAAGCATCTTACGG
ATGGCATGACAGTAAGAGAATTATGCAGTGCTGCCATAACCATGAGTGATAACACTGCGGCCAACTTACT
TCTGACAACGATCGGAGGACCGAAGGAGCTAACCGCTTTTTTGCACAACATGGGGGATCATGTAACTCGC
CTTGATCGTTGGGAACCGGAGCTGAATGAAGCCATACCAAACGACGAGCGTGACACCACGATGCCTGCAG
CAATGGCAACAACGTTGCGCAAACTATTAACTGGCGAACTACTTACTCTAGCTTCCCGGCAACAATTAAT
AGACTGGATGGAGGCGGATAAAGTTGCAGGACCACTTCTGCGCTCGGCCCTTCCGGCTGGCTGGTTTATT
GCTGATAAATCTGGAGCCGGTGAGCGTGGGTCTCGCGGTATCATTGCAGCACTGGGGCCAGATGGTAAGC
CCTCCCGTATCGTAGTTATCTACACGACGGGGAGTCAGGCAACTATGGATGAACGAAATAGACAGATCGC
TGAGATAGGTGCCTCACTGATTAAGCATTGGTAACTGTCAGACCAAGTTTACTCATATATACTTTAGATT
GATTTAAAACTTCATTTTTAATTTAAAAGGATCTAGGTGAAGATCCTTTTTGATAATCTCATGACCAAAA
TCCCTTAACGTGAGTTTTCGTTCCACTGAGCGTCAGACCCCGTAGAAAAGATCAAAGGATCTTCTTGAGA
TCCTTTTTTTCTGCGCGTAATCTGCTGCTTGCAAACAAAAAAACCACCGCTACCAGCGGTGGTTTGTTTG
CCGGATCAAGAGCTACCAACTCTTTTTCCGAAGGTAACTGGCTTCAGCAGAGCGCAGATACCAAATACTG
TCCTTCTAGTGTAGCCGTAGTTAGGCCACCACTTCAAGAACTCTGTAGCACCGCCTACATACCTCGCTCT
GCTAATCCTGTTACCAGTGGCTGCTGCCAGTGGCGATAAGTCGTGTCTTACCGGGTTGGACTCAAGACGA
TAGTTACCGGATAAGGCGCAGCGGTCGGGCTGAACGGGGGGTTCGTGCACACAGCCCAGCTTGGAGCGAA
CGACCTACACCGAACTGAGATACCTACAGCGTGAGCTATGAGAAAGCGCCACGCTTCCCGAAGGGAGAAA
GGCGGACAGGTATCCGGTAAGCGGCAGGGTCGGAACAGGAGAGCGCACGAGGGAGCTTCCAGGGGGAAAC
GCCTGGTATCTTTATAGTCCTGTCGGGTTTCGCCACCTCTGACTTGAGCGTCGATTTTTGTGATGCTCGT
CAGGGGGGCGGAGCCTATGGAAAAACGCCAGCAACGCGGCCTTTTTACGGTTCCTGGCCTTTTGCTGGCC
TTTTGCTCACATGTTCTTTCCTGCGTTATCCCCTGATTCTGTGGATAACCGTATTACCGCCTTTGAGTGA
GCTGATACCGCTCGCCGCAGCCGAACGACCGAGCGCAGCGAGTCAGTGAGCGAGGAAGCGGAAGAGCGCC
TGATGCGGTATTTTCTCCTTACGCATCTGTGCGGTATTTCACACCGCATATGGTGCACTCTCAGTACAAT
CTGCTCTGATGCCGCATAGTTAAGCCAGTATACACTCCGCTATCGCTACGTGACTGGGTCATGGCTGCGC
CCCGACACCCGCCAACACCCGCTGACGCGCCCTGACGGGCTTGTCTGCTCCCGGCATCCGCTTACAGACA
AGCTGTGACCGTCTCCGGGAGCTGCATGTGTCAGAGGTTTTCACCGTCATCACCGAAACGCGCGAGGCAG
CTGCGGTAAAGCTCATCAGCGTGGTCGTGAAGCGATTCACAGATGTCTGCCTGTTCATCCGCGTCCAGCT
CGTTGAGTTTCTCCAGAAGCGTTAATGTCTGGCTTCTGATAAAGCGGGCCATGTTAAGGGCGGTTTTTTC
CTGTTTGGTCACTGATGCCTCCGTGTAAGGGGGATTTCTGTTCATGGGGGTAATGATACCGATGAAACGA
GAGAGGATGCTCACGATACGGGTTACTGATGATGAACATGCCCGGTTACTGGAACGTTGTGAGGGTAAAC
AACTGGCGGTATGGATGCGGCGGGACCAGAGAAAAATCACTCAGGGTCAATGCCAGCGCTTCGTTAATAC
AGATGTAGGTGTTCCACAGGGTAGCCAGCAGCATCCTGCGATGCAGATCCGGAACATAATGGTGCAGGGC
GCTGACTTCCGCGTTTCCAGACTTTACGAAACACGGAAACCGAAGACCATTCATGTTGTTGCTCAGGTCG
CAGACGTTTTGCAGCAGCAGTCGCTTCACGTTCGCTCGCGTATCGGTGATTCATTCTGCTAACCAGTAAG
GCAACCCCGCCAGCCTAGCCGGGTCCTCAACGACAGGAGCACGATCATGCGCACCCGTGGCCAGGACCCA
ACGCTG
